>Addgene plasmid #198415 | pRS305-mAID-LaM8 | addgene full sequence | sequence record 392381 | Addgene NGS Result
AACAGCTATGACCATGATTACGCCAAGCTCGAAATTAACCCTCACTAAAGGGAACAAAAGCTGGTACCGG
GCCCCCCCTCGAGGTCGACGGTATCGATAAGCTTGATATCGAATTCGGGTGTACAATATGGACTTCCTCT
TTTCTGGCAACCAAACCCATACATCGGGATTCCTATAATACCTTCGTTGGTCTCCCTAACATGTAGGTGG
CGGAGGGGAGATATACAATAGAACAGATACCAGACAAGACATAATGGGCTAAACAAGACTACACCAATTA
CACTGCCTCATTGATGGTGGTACATAACGAACTAATACTGTAGCCCTAGACTTGATAGCCATCATCATAT
CGAAGTTTCACTACCCTTTTTCCATTTGCCATCTATTGAAGTAATAATAGGCGCATGCAACTTCTTTTCT
TTTTTTTTCTTTTCTCTCTCCCCCGTTGTTGTCTCACCATATCCGCAATGACAAAAAAATGATGGAAGAC
ACTAAAGGAAAAAATTAACGACAAAGACAGCACCAACAGATGTCGTTGTTCCAGAGCTGATGAGGGGTAT
CTCGAAGCACACGAAACTTTTTCCTTCCTTCATTCACGCACACTACTCTCTAATGAGCAACGGTATACGG
CCTTCCTTCCAGTTACTTGAATTTGAAATAAAAAAAAGTTTGCTGTCTTGCTATCAAGTATAAATAGACC
TGCAATTATTAATCTTTTGTTTCCTCGTCATTGTTCTCGTTCCCTTTCTTCCTTGTTTCTTTTTCTGCAC
AATATTTCAAGCTATACCAAGCATACAATCAACTATCTCATATACAACTAGTATGAGGGAGAGGAGTGCT
TGTCCTAGAGATCCAGCCAGACCTCCGGCCAGGGCACAAGTTGTGGGATGGCCACCGGTGAGATCATACC
GGCGGAACGTGATGGTTTCCTGCCAAAGATCAAGCGGTGGCCCGGAGGCGGCGGCGTTCGTGAGGGTATC
AATGGACGGAGCACCGTACTTGAGGAGAATCGATTTGAGGATGTATAGAGGAGCTGGTGCAGGCGCTGGA
GCGGGTGCCGATGTTCAGCTGGTTGAAAGCGGTGGCGGCTTGGTCCAGGCAGGTGGAAGTTTGCGGCTTA
GCTGCGCTGTGAGTGGGCGACCTTTTTCAGAGTACAACCTGGGATGGTTTCGGCAGGCCCCCGGTCGGGA
ACGGGAGTTCGTTGCCCGCATCAGATCCAGCGGGACTACCGTGTATACCGACTCCGTCCGGGGTAGATTC
TCTGCAAGTAGGGACAACGCTCGGAACATGGGGTATCTCCAGCTTAATAGTCTGGAGCCCGAGGATACCG
CCGTATATTACTGTGCCATGTCCAGGGTCGATACTGATTCTCCTGCCTTTTATGACTATTGGGGTCAGGG
CACCCAGGTTACCGTTAGCAGCTAACCGCGGTGGAGCTCCAATTCGCCCTATAGTGAGTCGTATTACAAT
TCACTGGCCGTCGTTTTACAACGTCGTGACTGGGAAAACCCTGGCGTTACCCAACTTAATCGCCTTGCAG
CACATCCCCCTTTCGCCAGCTGGCGTAATAGCGAAGAGGCCCGCACCGATCGCCCTTCCCAACAGTTGCG
CAGCCTGAATGGCGAATGG
[124 nt withheld, positions 1630-1753]
C
[91 nt withheld, positions 1755-1845]
A
[49 nt withheld, positions 1847-1895]
CCTTTGACGTTGGAGTCCACGTTCTTT
[37 nt withheld, positions 1923-1959]
ACCCTATCTCGGTCTATTCTTTTGATTTATAAGGGATTTTGCCGATTTCGGCCTATTGGTTAAAAAATGA
GCTGATTTAACAAAAATTTAACGCGAATTTTAACAAAATATTAACGCTTACAATTTCCTGATGCGGTATT
TTCTCCTTACGCATCTGTGCGGTATTTCACACCGCATATCGACCGGTCGAGGAGAACTTCTAGTATATCT
ACATACCTAATATTATTGCCTTATTAAAAATGGAATCCCAACAATTACATCAAAATCCACATTCTCTTCA
AAATCAATTGTCCTGTACTTCCTTGTTCATGTGTGTTCAAAAACGTTATATTTATAGGATAATTATACTC
TATTTCTCAACAAGTAATTGGTTGTTTGGCCGAGCGGTCTAAGGCGCCTGATTCAAGAAATATCTTGACC
GCAGTTAACTGTGGGAATACTCAGGTATCGTAAGATGCAAGAGTTCGAATCTCTTAGCAACCATTATTTT
TTTCCTCAACATAACGAGAACACACAGGGGCGCTATCGCACAGAATCAAATTCGATGACTGGAAATTTTT
TGTTAATTTCAGAGGTCGCCTGACGCATATACCTTTTTCAACTGAAAAATTGGGAGAAAAAGGAAAGGTG
AGAGCGCCGGAACCGGCTTTTCATATAGAATAGAGAAGCGTTCATGACTAAATGCTTGCATCACAATACT
TGAAGTTGACAATATTATTTAAGGACCTATTGTTTTTTCCAATAGGTGGTTAGCAATCGTCTTACTTTCT
AACTTTTCTTACCTTTTACATTTCAGCAATATATATATATATATTTCAAGGATATACCATTCTAATGTCT
GCCCCTAAGAAGATCGTCGTTTTGCCAGGTGACCACGTTGGTCAAGAAATCACAGCCGAAGCCATTAAGG
TTCTTAAAGCTATTTCTGATGTTCGTTCCAATGTCAAGTTCGATTTCGAAAATCATTTAATTGGTGGTGC
TGCTATCGATGCTACAGGTGTTCCACTTCCAGATGAGGCGCTGGAAGCCTCCAAGAAGGCTGATGCCGTT
TTGTTAGGTGCTGTGGGTGGTCCTAAATGGGGTACCGGTAGTGTTAGACCTGAACAAGGTTTACTAAAAA
TCCGTAAAGAACTTCAATTGTACGCCAACTTAAGACCATGTAACTTTGCATCCGACTCTCTTTTAGACTT
ATCTCCAATCAAGCCACAATTTGCTAAAGGTACTGACTTCGTTGTTGTCAGAGAATTAGTGGGAGGTATT
TACTTTGGTAAGAGAAAGGAAGACGATGGTGATGGTGTCGCTTGGGATAGTGAACAATACACCGTTCCAG
AAGTGCAAAGAATCACAAGAATGGCCGCTTTCATGGCCCTACAACATGAGCCACCATTGCCTATTTGGTC
CTTGGATAAAGCTAATGTTTTGGCCTCTTCAAGATTATGGAGAAAAACTGTGGAGGAAACCATCAAGAAC
GAATTCCCTACATTGAAGGTTCAACATCAATTGATTGATTCTGCCGCCATGATCCTAGTTAAGAACCCAA
CCCACCTAAATGGTATTATAATCACCAGCAACATGTTTGGTGATATCATCTCCGATGAAGCCTCCGTTAT
CCCAGGTTCCTTGGGTTTGTTGCCATCTGCGTCCTTGGCCTCTTTGCCAGACAAGAACACCGCATTTGGT
TTGTACGAACCATGCCACGGTTCTGCTCCAGATTTGCCAAAGAATAAGGTCAACCCTATCGCCACTATCT
TGTCTGCTGCAATGATGTTGAAATTGTCATTGAACTTGCCTGAAGAAGGTAAGGCCATTGAAGATGCAGT
TAAAAAGGTTTTGGATGCAGGTATCAGAACTGGTGATTTAGGTGGTTCCAACAGTACCACCGAAGTCGGT
GATGCTGTCGCCGAAGAAGTTAAGAAAATCCTTGCTTAAAAAGATTCTCTTTTTTTATGATATTTGTACA
TAAACTTTATAAATGAAATTCATAATAGAAACGACACGAAATTACAAAATGGAATATGTTCATAGGGTAG
ACGAAACTATATACGCAATCTACATACATTTATCAAGAAGGAGAAAAAGGAGGATGTAAAGGAATACAGG
TAAGCAAATTGATACTAATGGCTCAACGTGATAAGGAAAAAGAATTGCACTTTAACATTAATATTGACAA
GGAGGAGGGCACCACACAAAAAGTTAGGTGTAACAGAAAATCATGAAACTATGATTCCTAATTTATATAT
TGGAGGATTTTCTCTAAAAAAAAAAAAATACAACAAATAAAAAACACTCAATGACCTGACCATTTGATGG
AGTTTAAGTCAATACCTTCTTGAACCATTTCCCATAATGGTGAAAGTTCCCTCAAGAATTTTACTCTGTC
AGAAACGGCCTTAACGACGTAGTCGATATGGTGCACTCTCAGTACAATCTGCTCTGATGCCGCATAGTTA
AGCCAGCCCCGACACCCGCCAACACCCGCTGACGCGCCCTGACGGGCTTGTCTGCTCCCGGCATCCGCTT
ACAGACAAGCTGTGACCGTCTCCGGGAGCTGCATGTGTCAGAGGTTTTCACCGTCATCACCGAAACGCGC
GAGACGAAAGGGCCTCGTGATACGCCTATTTTTATAGGTTAATGTCATGATAATAATGGTTTCTTAGACG
TCAGGTGGCACTTTTCGGGGAAATGTGCGCGGAACCCCTATTTGTTTATTTTTCTAAATACATTCAAATA
TGTATCCGCTCATGAGACAATAACCCTGATAAATGCTTCAATAATATTGAAAAAGGAAGAGTATGAGTAT
TCAACATTTCCGTGTCGCCCTTATTCCCTTTTTTGCGGCATTTTGCCTTCCTGTTTTTGCTCACCCAGAA
ACGCTGGTGAAAGTAAAAGATGCTGAAGATCAGTTGGGTGCACGAGTGGGTTACATCGAACTGGATCTCA
ACAGCGGTAAGATCCTTGAGAGTTTTCGCCCCGAAGAACGTTTTCCAATGATGAGCACTTTTAAAGTTCT
GCTATGTGGCGCGGTATTATCCCGTATTGACGCCGGGCAAGAGCAACTCGGTCGCCGCATACACTATTCT
CAGAATGACTTGGTTGAGTACTCACCAGTCACAGAAAAGCATCTTACGGATGGCATGACAGTAAGAGAAT
TATGCAGTGCTGCCATAACCATGAGTGATAACACTGCGGCCAACTTACTTCTGACAACGATCGGAGGACC
GAAGGAGCTAACCGCTTTTTTGCACAACATGGGGGATCATGTAACTCGCCTTGATCGTTGGGAACCGGAG
CTGAATGAAGCCATACCAAACGACGAGCGTGACACCACGATGCCTGTAGCAATGGCAACAACGTTGCGCA
AACTATTAACTGGCGAACTACTTACTCTAGCTTCCCGGCAACAATTAATAGACTGGATGGAGGCGGATAA
AGTTGCAGGACCACTTCTGCGCTCGGCCCTTCCGGCTGGCTGGTTTATTGCTGATAAATCTGGAGCCGGT
GAGCGTGGGTCTCGCGGTATCATTGCAGCACTGGGGCCAGATGGTAAGCCCTCCCGTATCGTAGTTATCT
ACACGACGGGGAGTCAGGCAACTATGGATGAACGAAATAGACAGATCGCTGAGATAGGTGCCTCACTGAT
TAAGCATTGGTAACTGTCAGACCAAGTTTACTCATATATACTTTAGATTGATTTAAAACTTCATTTTTAA
TTTAAAAGGATCTAGGTGAAGATCCTTTTTGATAATCTCATGACCAAAATCCCTTAACGTGAGTTTTCGT
TCCACTGAGCGTCAGACCCCGTAGAAAAGATCAAAGGATCTTCTTGAGATCCTTTTTTTCTGCGCGTAAT
CTGCTGCTTGCAAACAAAAAAACCACCGCTACCAGCGGTGGTTTGTTTGCCGGATCAAGAGCTACCAACT
CTTTTTCCGAAGGTAACTGGCTTCAGCAGAGCGCAGATACCAAATACTGTTCTTCTAGTGTAGCCGTAGT
TAGGCCACCACTTCAAGAACTCTGTAGCACCGCCTACATACCTCGCTCTGCTAATCCTGTTACCAGTGGC
TGCTGCCAGTGGCGATAAGTCGTGTCTTACCGGGTTGGACTCAAGACGATAGTTACCGGATAAGGCGCAG
CGGTCGGGCTGAACGGGGGGTTCGTGCACACAGCCCAGCTTGGAGCGAACGACCTACACCGAACTGAGAT
ACCTACAGCGTGAGCTATGAGAAAGCGCCACGCTTCCCGAAGGGAGAAAGGCGGACAGGTATCCGGTAAG
CGGCAGGGTCGGAACAGGAGAGCGCACGAGGGAGCTTCCAGGGGGAAACGCCTGGTATCTTTATAGTCCT
GTCGGGTTTCGCCACCTCTGACTTGAGCGTCGATTTTTGTGATGCTCGTCAGGGGGGCGGAGCCTATGGA
AAAACGCCAGCAACGCGGCCTTTTTACGGTTCCTGGCCTTTTGCTGGCCTTTTGCTCACATGTTCTTTCC
TGCGTTATCCCCTGATTCTGTGGATAACCGTATTACCGCCTTTGAGTGAGCTGATACCGCTCGCCGCAGC
CGAACGACCGAGCGCAGCGAGTCAGTGAGCGAGGAAGCGGAAGAGCGCCCAATACGCAAACCGCCTCTCC
CCGCGCGTTGGCCGATTCATTAATGCAGCTGGCACGACAGGTTTCCCGACTGGAAAGCGGGCAGTGAGCG
CAACGCAATTAATGTGAGTTAGCTCACTCATTAGGCACCCCAGGCTTTACACTTTATGCTTCCGGCTCGT
ATGTTGTGTGGAATTGTGAGCGGATAACAATTTCACACAGGA
Features (pLannotate 1.2.2; 22 found; start..end, strand, type, name):
     33..51      +  promoter       T3 promoter: promoter for bacteriophage T3 RNA polymerase
     63..116     -  misc_feature   MCS (fragment): pBluescript multiple cloning site
    408..804     +  promoter       ADH1 promoter: S. cerevisiae ADH1; promoter for alcohol dehydrogenase 1
    828..1027    +  CDS            mini-AID (fragment): minimal degron from the auxin-responsive IAA17 protein of Arabidopsis thaliana (Kubota et al., 2013) acts as an auxin-inducible degron (AID) in the presence of TIR1
   1060..1422    +  CDS            HV02_CANLF: Experimental evidence at protein level: Swiss-Prot protein existence level 1. From Canis lupus familiaris (Dog) (Canis familiaris).
   1448..1466    -  promoter       T7 promoter: promoter for bacteriophage T7 RNA polymerase
   1469..1626    +  CDS            lacZα (fragment): LacZα fragment of β-galactosidase; lacZ fragment
   1630..2058    +  rep_origin     f1 ori (sequence partly withheld): f1 bacteriophage origin of replication; arrow indicates direction of (+) strand synthesis
   2086..2138    -  misc_feature   bom (fragment): basis of mobility region from pBR322
   2169..2246    +  CDS            YO192_YEAST (fragment): Experimental evidence at protein level: Swiss-Prot protein existence level 1. From Saccharomyces cerevisiae (strain ATCC 204508 / S288c) (Baker's yeast).
   2386..2793    +  promoter       LEU2 promoter: S. cerevisiae LEU2
   2794..3888    +  CDS            LEU2: 3-isopropylmalate dehydrogenase, required for leucine biosynthesis; S. cerevisiae LEU2; yeast auxotrophic marker
   4250..4366    -  CDS            NFS1 (fragment): NFS1_YEAST - Also known as SPL1 From Saccharomyces cerevisiae (strain ATCC 204508 / S288c) (Baker's yeast).
   4365..4415    -  misc_feature   bom (fragment): basis of mobility region from pBR322
   4517..4552    -  CDS            rop (fragment): Rop protein, which maintains plasmids at low copy number; rop
   4647..4751    +  promoter       AmpR promoter: bla
   4752..5612    +  CDS            AmpR: β-lactamase; bla; confers resistance to ampicillin, carbenicillin, and related antibiotics
   5783..6371    +  rep_origin     ori: high-copy-number ColE1/pMB1/pBR322/pUC origin of replication
   6554..6646    +  CDS            lacI (fragment): lac repressor; lacI; The lac repressor binds to the lac operator to inhibit transcription in E. coli. This inhibition can be relieved by adding lactose or isopropyl-β-D-thiogalactopyranoside (IPTG).
   6659..6680    +  protein_bind   CAP binding site: CAP binding activates transcription in the presence of cAMP. E. coli catabolite activator protein
   6695..6725    +  promoter       lac promoter: promoter for the E. coli lac operon
   6733..6749    +  protein_bind   lac operator: The lac repressor binds to the lac operator to inhibit transcription in E. coli. This inhibition can be relieved by adding lactose or isopropyl-β-D-thiogalactopyranoside (IPTG). lac repressor encoded by lacI
