[The description below was written by a language model from this plasmid's Addgene catalogue record and pLannotate feature annotations shown in this document.]
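Description:
pRS305-mAID-LaM8 is a budding-yeast expression plasmid of the pRS integrating series. The name and the LEU2 marker point to a pRS305-type backbone, although the catalogue entry lists the backbone as pRS306, a discrepancy the record does not resolve. The feature table shows no yeast replication origin or centromere, which is consistent with an integrative vector that has to be inserted into the genome to be stably maintained, with selection by leucine prototrophy through the LEU2 gene and its own promoter. In E. coli it is propagated as a high-copy plasmid through a ColE1/pUC-type origin with ampicillin resistance. It also retains the usual pBluescript-derived elements: an f1 origin, T3 and T7 promoters flanking the cloning region, and lacZα and lac promoter remnants.

The payload is a fusion of about 600 bp cloned between SpeI and SacII sites and driven by the S. cerevisiae ADH1 promoter. It consists of the mini-AID degron, the minimal auxin-responsive portion of Arabidopsis IAA17, followed by the LaM8 nanobody. The annotation software labels the nanobody only as an immunoglobulin heavy-chain variable-domain homologue, which is the expected automated match for a single-domain antibody. No terminator is annotated downstream of the fusion.

According to the associated publication title, the plasmid belongs to the AlissAID system for targeting GFP or mCherry fusion proteins. The record does not explicitly say which fluorescent protein LaM8 binds. The design logic is that the nanobody tethers the degron to a tagged protein of interest. In the presence of TIR1, which must be supplied separately, and an auxin-type ligand, the complex is directed to ubiquitin-mediated degradation, giving conditional depletion without fusing a degron directly to the target.
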