Addgene plasmid #198415: pRS305-mAID-LaM8
Purpose: Expresesses mAID-Nb(LaM8) under the control of ADH1 promoter in budding yeast
Depositing lab: Takumi Kamura. Depositing organization: Nagoya University. Publication: Development of AlissAID system targeting GFP or mCherry fusion protein. Ogawa Y, Nishimura K, Obara K, Kamura T. PLoS Genet. 2023 Jun 14;19(6):e1010731. doi: 10.1371/journal.pgen.1010731. eCollection 2023 Jun. PubMed 37315088.
Backbone
  Vector backbone: pRS306
  Backbone size w/o insert (bp): 4373
  Total vector size (bp): 6773
  Vector type: Yeast Expression
  Selectable markers: LEU2
Growth in bacteria
  Bacterial resistance: Ampicillin, 100 μg/mL
  Growth temperature: 37°C
  Growth strain: DH5alpha
  Copy number: High Copy
Gene/Insert
  Gene/Insert name: mAID-Nb (LaM8)
  Insert size (bp): 600
  Promoter: ADH1 promoter
  Cloning method: Restriction Enzyme; 5′ cloning site SpeI (unknown if destroyed); 3′ cloning site SacII (unknown if destroyed)
  Sequencing primers: 5′ GGTTCCACTAGTATGAgGGAGAgGAGTGCTTGTCC; 3′ GAGCTccaccgcGGTTAcgacgatacggtaac
Terms and licenses: Academic/Nonprofit Terms; Industry Terms: Not Available to Industry
Depositor comments: Please visit https://www.biorxiv.org/content/10.1101/2022.12.12.520189v1 for bioRxiv preprint
How to cite: pRS305-mAID-LaM8 was a gift from Takumi Kamura (Addgene plasmid # 198415 ; http://n2t.net/addgene:198415 ; RRID:Addgene_198415)
